>Addgene plasmid #228421 | pCCG_nit9_A184-G203 | addgene full sequence | sequence record 460290 | Addgene NGS Result
TATAGTGTCACCTAAATCGTATGTGTATGATACATAAGGTTATGTATTAATTGTAGCCGCGTTCTAACGA
CAATATGTCCATATGGTGCACTCTCAGTACAATCTGCTCTGATGCCGCATAGTTAAGCCAGCCCCGACAC
CCGCCAACACCCGCTGACGCGCCCTGACGGGCTTGTCTGCTCCCGGCATCCGCTTACAGACAAGCTGTGA
CCGTCTCCGGGAGCTGCATGTGTCAGAGGTTTTCACCGTCATCACCGAAACGCGCGAGACGAAAGGGCCT
CGTGATACGCCTATTTTTATAGGTTAATGTCATGATAATAATGGTTTCTTAGACGTCAGGTGGCACTTTT
CGGGGAAATGTGCGCGGAACCCCTATTTGTTTATTTTTCTAAATACATTCAAATATGTATCCGCTCATGA
GACAATAACCCTGATAAATGCTTCAATAATATTGAAAAAGGAAGAGTATGAGTATTCAACATTTCCGTGT
CGCCCTTATTCCCTTTTTTGCGGCATTTTGCCTTCCTGTTTTTGCTCACCCAGAAACGCTGGTGAAAGTA
AAAGATGCTGAAGATCAGTTGGGTGCACGAGTGGGTTACATCGAACTGGATCTCAACAGCGGTAAGATCC
TTGAGAGTTTTCGCCCCGAAGAACGTTTTCCAATGATGAGCACTTTTAAAGTTCTGCTATGTGGCGCGGT
ATTATCCCGTATTGACGCCGGGCAAGAGCAACTCGGTCGCCGCATACACTATTCTCAGAATGACTTGGTT
GAGTACTCACCAGTCACAGAAAAGCATCTTACGGATGGCATGACAGTAAGAGAATTATGCAGTGCTGCCA
TAACCATGAGTGATAACACTGCGGCCAACTTACTTCTGACAACGATCGGAGGACCGAAGGAGCTAACCGC
TTTTTTGCACAACATGGGGGATCATGTAACTCGCCTTGATCGTTGGGAACCGGAGCTGAATGAAGCCATA
CCAAACGACGAGCGTGACACCACGATGCCTGTAGCAATGGCAACAACGTTGCGCAAACTATTAACTGGCG
AACTACTTACTCTAGCTTCCCGGCAACAATTAATAGACTGGATGGAGGCGGATAAAGTTGCAGGACCACT
TCTGCGCTCGGCCCTTCCGGCTGGCTGGTTTATTGCTGATAAATCTGGAGCCGGTGAGCGTGGGTCTCGC
GGTATCATTGCAGCACTGGGGCCAGATGGTAAGCCCTCCCGTATCGTAGTTATCTACACGACGGGGAGTC
AGGCAACTATGGATGAACGAAATAGACAGATCGCTGAGATAGGTGCCTCACTGATTAAGCATTGGTAACT
GTCAGACCAAGTTTACTCATATATACTTTAGATTGATTTAAAACTTCATTTTTAATTTAAAAGGATCTAG
GTGAAGATCCTTTTTGATAATCTCATGACCAAAATCCCTTAACGTGAGTTTTCGTTCCACTGAGCGTCAG
ACCCCGTAGAAAAGATCAAAGGATCTTCTTGAGATCCTTTTTTTCTGCGCGTAATCTGCTGCTTGCAAAC
AAAAAAACCACCGCTACCAGCGGTGGTTTGTTTGCCGGATCAAGAGCTACCAACTCTTTTTCCGAAGGTA
ACTGGCTTCAGCAGAGCGCAGATACCAAATACTGTTCTTCTAGTGTAGCCGTAGTTAGGCCACCACTTCA
AGAACTCTGTAGCACCGCCTACATACCTCGCTCTGCTAATCCTGTTACCAGTGGCTGCTGCCAGTGGCGA
TAAGTCGTGTCTTACCGGGTTGGACTCAAGACGATAGTTACCGGATAAGGCGCAGCGGTCGGGCTGAACG
GGGGGTTCGTGCACACAGCCCAGCTTGGAGCGAACGACCTACACCGAACTGAGATACCTACAGCGTGAGC
TATGAGAAAGCGCCACGCTTCCCGAAGGGAGAAAGGCGGACAGGTATCCGGTAAGCGGCAGGGTCGGAAC
AGGAGAGCGCACGAGGGAGCTTCCAGGGGGAAACGCCTGGTATCTTTATAGTCCTGTCGGGTTTCGCCAC
CTCTGACTTGAGCGTCGATTTTTGTGATGCTCGTCAGGGGGGCGGAGCCTATGGAAAAACGCCAGCAACG
CGGCCTTTTTACGGTTCCTGGCCTTTTGCTGGCCTTTTGCTCACATGTTCTTTCCTGCGTTATCCCCTGA
TTCTGTGGATAACCGTATTACCGCCTTTGAGTGAGCTGATACCGCTCGCCGCAGCCGAACGACCGAGCGC
AGCGAGTCAGTGAGCGAGGAAGCGGAAGAGCGCCCAATACGCAAACCGCCTCTCCCCGCGCGTTGGCCGA
TTCATTAATGCAGGTTAACCTGGCTTATCGAAATTAATACGACTCACTATAGGGAGACCGGCAGATCCAA
TGCGGATGGATTCGCTCACTCGGTGCCGCGGCGGTGCGAAGTTCCTGCCGTGGATTGGGGGATTGCACAG
ACGGTGGAGTGCTTGCTACAGCTAGGTACCCAGTTGCACACCAAACGGTGCCCCTGTGCCCCTGCGTCTA
GGTGTGTCCTGTGAGCAACTGCGCCCGCGCGCGGCACCGGGAAGCTGCGGGAACCTCAATGGATGATTGG
CGCCAGATCCCCGGCATCACCTCAGCACATGGGCAGCCCGAGAAGGAATCGAGGGTAGAAGATATTCCAG
GGTTTCCGCTAGCACAACTTCCAAGCGCCTCTACCGCTACTCCACACACCCACGCTGAATGGCACAACCA
CTGAGGCCTAGCGGTCCCAGCTCCCCGTAACCACGCAGCCCCAGCGACCGAGGTCATCATGACACTATGA
CGACAATCTGGCGGGAGACTTGGGAAAATCGATGACGGGCACCTACCTTGGGAACAATAGAGCAAGTCCA
GTCAACGCCCTAGGGAAGGGGGAAAAAAAAAAAAGAGCCCATTCTCACAAGGAGCAACACTGTGCTGCTA
TCATAGTACACTACAAGCAAAGTCGGGATGTTGCTAGAATCCGTCGGCTACGTCGGTAGATACCTCCCAT
AGGCAGTAAGTCTAGGTATCCAATTTATAGTTCCGCGTATTTCTTCGTCGAACGGGGCACAGCAAAGCCT
AACAGCCGCAGTGCCTCGCAACCAACACCAAGCAGTAATCTCATCCATCCATACAGATCCTCCCACAATA
TCTTTACATGCGCACTTGCGCTGTGTTAGCAGTTTAGGTTCCACTACCAAGGCTGACACGAGCAGCACTG
ACAGCAAACTGCTGCTTGGGGCCAAGAAATTGGCAGTTTGCTGAGCACCTACATATCAGTACACATCAAC
CCTGGTTTAATTGTTAGCCTGGTACTGTTAACCGTCATGAACGAGGACGTGGAGGAAGAACCACGCTAAC
AATTGAACCAGGGTTGATGTATACCTCTCTTACCATATTTGCTTGCTTCCACGTCCCTATCCTCAAGCGA
TTTTGTTCTTGACTTTTTGTATTTCAACGCAAAGGCCATTCAGGTTTCTCATGTTCAACCCTTTGGATGG
CGATGCCGTTCGTCCCAGGACCTCGTGACCTTTGAAAGACGAGAAATATATCCCAAAGCAACTTCTGCTT
ATGGACAAGCAACTGCATGGCGGCCCACAACTCATATCTCGCGTAATCATCCAAACGCTAGGCCCGAGTA
CTCTACTGTTCTCGAGACACCTACCATAATATGTACCCAATCAGACATGACAACAGTCAACCAAACATAC
CCTGATCCGGCCAAACCCTGACATCCCTAGATGATGGTTAGGCACACAAATGGAAAACGGGACTCGTTGG
TTAGGTGGGAACGCTTGTATTGCAGCCAGCCAACCGACTCTCCTCGTCCCTCTCGAGTCCCGTTATTGCC
GTTTGACCCAGCCGCCCAGCCGCCAAACAGCTGAGGGAGCCAATGGTCTAATACACCGTCCAACGGCCCC
AGTGATGTTTCAAACTTGATTGACAGCGAACGAAACCCCTGAAACCCGTTATAGATATGTATAGATTTGA
CGGGGTAGCTTGGCCCTAATACGACTCACTATAGGGCGAATTGGAGCTCCACCGCGGTGGCGGCCGCTAG
AAGGAGCAGTCCATCTGCGTGAATCACGAGAGAATCAGCTACTTTGAATCGATGGATGCAGCTACCAGAA
GTCACTCAGTTCGTTCAAAGCCACATCACTGGGCACTTCCATTGGGACAGGCATTGATCGGACGAGACCG
ACTTCTGGCCGCTTTCAACAGCCACATTATATCCATGTCACGGCTACGCGCGGCCTTCGGTAACAGAAAA
GCACACAGACAGCGATTGTGACATGGATTCGGGCAAAGCATTGGTGGTCGCACCAGGTCATCCTGAGTGT
GCAGTGGCTGCTATTCAGATTTCATCTAACTGCGGGAGAGGGGTTCAAAGGGGCGTGACGTCACAGACAA
CGGGTGAAGGACGAAGATTGCCTCACTTCTTTGCTAGCAATTTGCCTGCAAAGAAGGCGCACATGTCAAG
CAAACAACTGGGAAACCACTATTGAATACCCACAATGCAAAGCTCGGAAGGTACGTCTTGATTGCAGTGT
GTCGAGTGTCAAAAAAGAAGCAAGTGTTCATGCAAGCCAAAATTGGCACCTCCTCCACTTCTCCGAGTGC
CCCACCCGAACCTCCAGGCGAGATGGCCGGAACATACCATCCGCGTTGGGATTATGACGTATCTCCTTCT
TCTTCACATGATTCCATCCCGTTGTTGCTTGTTTGCGAGCTGTGACGGGAGATCGTAGATGCCACTTAGG
GCCAGGCAGGCAGTGCAGGCAGCCAGGAACACAAGCTTCCAACTTGGTCATCTCGATTGCCGATTAAGGG
AACCAAATGCCTATATAAGACTGTCCTCCCACCTCCCCAATACCATTCTTTTCTTCTTCCATCATCAGCC
AACAAAGCAATCACATCTTCACTACTTCAAATCAACACAACACTCAAACCACTTTCACAACCCCTCACAT
CAACCAAATCTAGAACTAGTGGATCCCCGGGTTAATTAACATGTCCTCAAGTACTACTCCAGCAGCGCTC
AAAGCAGCCATCCTTATCGTTTCAACGACAGCAGCTCAAGACCCCGCAACGGACTCGGCCGACGTCACTC
TCCGCCAGGTCTTCGATGAACAACAAGCCCAATGGGAGGTCCATGAATCCAAAATCGTTCCCGACGATGT
CGTGCAAATCCAGAAGCAAATCATCCACTGGACAAACCAAGCCACCGCCGCAAGTGGCGACAACAACAAC
AACAACAACACCAACACCATCAACCTCATCGTAACCACAGGCGGCACCGGCTTCGCCGTGTCCGACCAAA
CCACCGAAGCCGTCTCGGCTCTCCTACACAAGAATGCTCCTGGCCTGGTCCACGGCATGCTGGCGGCTTC
GCTGCAAGTGACCCCCTTTGCCATGATGTCACGACCTGTGGCTGGCGTCAGGAACGGCACCGTTATCGTT
GCGCTGCCTGGGTCCCCCAAGGGCGCGAAGGAGAATCTGCAAGCAGTGATCAAAATGCTGCCCCACGCTT
GCATGCAGGCTGCTGGTGCTAACTCTAGAGGACGTGGACATGGTCACGGACATGGACACGGACATGGACA
CAAGCATCACGACCATGGCGAGCACCGAGGAGGAGGAGGGGGAGGCTGTGGCGCCCATGGGCATGGCCAT
AACCACGGTCACGGCCCAGGCCACGGCCACGCCGGTCTAGTCCGACACACCATCCCCTCTGAAAACCCCA
AGTCCAACGATCCCAGCTTAGGTCCCAGCCGCCGCCACCGCGAGTCTCCTTACCCGATGCTCTCTGTCTC
CGAAGCGCTCTCCCAAATAGCGCAACACACGCCGATGCCGCAAATCGTCACCTCCAAAGTCGATAGCTCG
CTCATCGGCGCCGTTCTGGCGCAGGACGTTTCGGCGCGCGAAAATGTGCCCGCTTTTCGCGCTAGCATCG
TCGACGGCTACGCCGTAGTCGTGCCCCAAGACGGGAACATGCGCGGCGTGTTCCCCGTCGTGTCGGTTTC
GCATGCCGCTCCTGGAGATGGGGAAAAAATGCCGACGCTCAAAGAGGGCGAGATTGCCCGGATCACCACG
GGTGCACCCCTGCCTCCGGGTGCGACATCGGTTATTATGGTGGAGGATACGGTGTTGGTGTCGACGACGT
CATCCAAGACGGAGGATGCGGAGGATGGAAAGGGAGTGGAGGAGGAGAAGGAGGTGGAGATTTTAGCAGC
TGATAAAGTTCGCGAAGGCGAAAATGTTAGGGAGGTGGGAAGTGATATCAAGCAGGGGCAACTGATTCTA
GGCAAGGGAGATCAGGTGTCTGCTGTGGGGGGTGAGATTGGTCTGTTGGCCGCCGTGGGTGTGGGTGAGG
TGCAGGTGTACCGACGTCCTGTTGTTGGCGTTCTATCTACGGGTGATGAGATTGTGGACCATGATCGCCC
GGGAGACTTGCGGCTGGGCGAGGTGCGCGATACGAACCGGCCAACTCTCATTTCGGCGGCGAGAGATTGG
GGGTATGAGGTGATTGATCTTGGAGTGGCGCGGGACAAGGCCGGGACTTTGGAGGAGACGCTGCGGCAGG
CATTGAGGCAGGTTGACGTGGTGATCACGACCGGCGGAGTGTCCATGGGTGAGCTGGATCTCCTCAAGCC
GACGATAGAGCGTTCGCTGGGCGGAACAATTCGCTTTGGTCGGGTGGCAATGAAGCCCGGCAAGCCTACC
ACGTTTGCTACCGTTCCGGTAAAGGATAACGACGGAGAGAGAGTTTCCAAGGTAATCTTCTCGCTACCAG
GTAACCCGGCATCGGCTTTGGTTACGTTTCACTTGTTTGTACTGCCGTCTCTGCACCAAATGTCGGGCGT
CTCACCACCTGGCTTGCCAAAGGTGCCTGTGACACTGGGCCATGATTTCTCCCTCGATAGATCTAGACCC
GAGTACCACCGGGCCATTGTCTCCGTTAGCAGGGACGGAGTGCTCACCGCGGTCAGCACAGGAGGACAGA
GAAGCTCGCGGGTAGGAAGTATGAAGGGGGCCAACGCGCTTCTCTGCATGCCTTGCGGACCAGAGCCGTT
GCGCAAGGGTGCCAAGGTGGAAGCGTTGCTTATGGGCGGTTTACGCAGCGATGTGATTTAAGAATTCGAT
ATCAAGCTTATCGATACCGTCGACCTCGAGGGGGGGCCCGGTACCAGCTTTTGTTCCCTTTAGTGAGGGT
TAATAGGGCGTGCACGGCTATGGGGTCTGAATGCTAAAAGACACCATTTCCCACACTCCCTCTGATTTTT
TTTATGGTTTTTTTTTATCTTCATTTTTCGCCGTCTTTTATTCGGTTGTTTGGGAGGTTCACATGCAACG
TGCAAGACTGCAAGTATATTGAGATGGGCGCTTCATGCAATGCAGCATCACTGCAGCGACATTGTGACAT
CCACGTTTCGATCGTCTGTGCTTCCCCGTTCATGTACGCATGATCTGAAAAAAAAAAAAAAAAAAAAAAA
AAAGTTGATGTAATAATGAAAATAAACACCCAGGGACGAGCACCCCTTCTGGAATAGGGAGAAAAACTAA
AGGGACGTTTGGGTCTCTACACTTACCAACAGATTCATGTACTGATCTTCAGCCTGTACAGAACAGTACA
ATGTCCAAAACTCGTTATCATTACTCTATGTGCCCAAAATGACCCAGATATACATCAACCCACTACATCC
TTTTGTTCTTGTTTTTTTTTTTTTTTTTTGCTACTTCGAAAAGAATTTCCGTTTAGTTGCTCTTGCTCAT
GTGCTCAAGACGGATGCTGACCGCCCTTCTGTGAGCCTCGAGCTCCTCAACCTTAGCCAACTGCATGACA
GCCTGGCCGACGTTTTTGAGACCCTCGGCAGTCAAGTTGGAGCTGGTAATGTGCTTGACGAACGAGGCGA
GATTGACGCCAGAGTACTGCTTGGCAAAGCCATAGGTAGCTATGTGTCTTGACGTTAGCAGAAGAATCTG
TGAAGCGGGGCTATTTATGATATGTAACTTACGCAGCGAGTGGTTAACACCAGCAGAGTAATCGCCAACG
GACTCAGGAGTCCAGGCGCCAATGAAGACACTACCGGCGTTCATGACAAGATCGACAGCCTTCTCGGCCT
CCTTGATCTGGAGGATCAAGTGCTCAGGAGCGTACTTGTTGCTGAGCTCCATGGCCTCCTCGACGGTCTT
GACCTGCACGGTGATCGAGTGGGCGATGGAGCCACGGACAATCTGGACGCGAGGAAGCTCCGTAGCCTGA
CGGTGAACCTCGTCCTCAATAGCCTGAAGATGCTCCTCGTCGAGGTCAATAGCGATCAGGATGACCTGAC
TGTCAACGCCGTGCTCAGCCTGGGACAGGAGATCCGAGGCAACGAACGCGGGGTTGGCGTCCTTGTCAGC
GATGACCAGCACCTCGGACGGGCCAGCGGGCATGTCAATACCAACGGCAGCGTTGGTGTCGTTGCTGACG
AACATCTTGGCAGCAGTGACGAACTGGTTACCGGGGCCGAGAATCTTGTCGACCTTGGTGATGCTCTCGG
TGCCGTAGGCCATGGCAGCTACGGCCTGGGCACCGCCGGCAAGCACGATGGACTCGGCGCCAACCTTGTG
AGCGACGTAGACAATCTCGGGAGTGATGGTTCCGTCGGCGCGGGGAGGAGAGGCGAACACAATCTTGTTG
CAGCCGGCGACCATGGCGGGAACACCCAGCATAAGGGCAGTGCTGGGGAGAACGGCGGTACCGCCGGGGA
TGTAGCAGCCGACGGCCTCGATGGGACGAGAGAAACGGCTGCAGACAACACCGGGCATGGTCTCGACCTG
GAGGGGCTTCTCCTCCTTCTGGGCGGCGTGGAACTTGCGGATGTTCTCGAAGGACACGTCGATGGCAGCA
ATGGTCTCCTCAGGGAGCTGCATAAGCTCCTTGGGGAAGGGCGCCTTCAGGACGGGGCTAGTAAGAGAGG
TAGCCTTCTCGAACTTGTGAGTGTACGACAGAACAGCCTTGTCGCCGTTCTTGCGGACGTCCTCGATGAT
GGGGACAATGATCTTGTAGATGGCATCGGACGACTTTTGCGCAGGACGCTTGAGAGCAGCATCGAGCTCC
TCGGTAGAGACCTTGGAGGCGTCGAAACGTCTCATGGTGATCTTCTCAGGGGTGGTCTCCTGGGCGGCCT
CCTTGGTGACAGGGGCCGAAGTGGCAGCGAGAGCGGACGCCGCAGGCTTGATGCCCTCCTTCTCAGCCCA
CTTACCCTTAGCATCTCCAGTCCTGCGCTTGACCTTCCAGCTCTTGGCGTCAAGGCTCCTTTCGATATCG
GCAAGAGTAACGCCGGCAGCAACGGCCCTGGTAAGAGCAAAGTAGAAGAGATCGGCAGCCTCAAAGGCGA
TTTCCTGGGGGGTCTGAGCGGTGCAGAGCTCCTCAGCCTCCTCCATGATCTTGGCCCGGACTAGCTTCTC
ATCGGAGAAGAGACGGGCAGTGTAGGAGCCCTCGGGGGCAGACTGTTTCCTCGAAATCAAAGTCTGCTCG
AGCTTGGGAAGGCCTTTGAGCTGACCAAAGCAGCCGGACTGATCGAGGTGGCAGAAACGACCCTTCTGCT
TCACGACAAACTTGAGAGCATCGTTATCGCAGTCAAGCGAGATGCGGACGAGCTCCTGAGTGTCTCCGGA
AGTAGCACCCTTGTACCAGAGACCGCGCTTCCGGCTCTGATAGACACCAGTCTGTGTCCTGAGGGCCTCG
TTCACACTCTCGGCACTGCTGTAGACCAGACCCAGAGCAGTGTCGTGCTCATCAACGACAACGGTGGGGA
GAAGACCATCGGGACGGTCAGACTTCCAGACGCTCGAGAGGATGGTGGAGATGGCAAGCTTCAGCTGCTC
GAGTTC
Features (pLannotate 1.2.2; 14 found; start..end, strand, type, name):
     80..131     -  misc_feature   bom (fragment): basis of mobility region from pBR322
    233..268     -  CDS            rop (fragment): Rop protein, which maintains plasmids at low copy number; rop
    363..467     +  promoter       AmpR promoter: bla
    468..1328    +  CDS            AmpR: β-lactamase; bla; confers resistance to ampicillin, carbenicillin, and related antibiotics
   1499..2087    +  rep_origin     ori: high-copy-number ColE1/pMB1/pBR322/pUC origin of replication
   2270..2323    +  CDS            lacI (fragment): lac repressor; lacI; The lac repressor binds to the lac operator to inhibit transcription in E. coli. This inhibition can be relieved by adding lactose or isopropyl-β-D-thiogalactopyranoside (IPTG).
   2345..2363    +  promoter       T7 promoter: promoter for bacteriophage T7 RNA polymerase
   4007..4025    +  promoter       T7 promoter: promoter for bacteriophage T7 RNA polymerase
   4034..4058    +  misc_feature   MCS (fragment): pBluescript multiple cloning site
   4979..4998    +  misc_feature   MCS (fragment): pBluescript multiple cloning site
   7132..7185    +  misc_feature   MCS (fragment): pBluescript multiple cloning site
   7197..7214    -  promoter       T3 promoter (fragment): promoter for bacteriophage T3 RNA polymerase
   7762..9825    -  CDS            HIS4 (fragment): HIS2_YEAST - Experimental evidence at protein level: Swiss-Prot protein existence level 1. From Saccharomyces cerevisiae (strain ATCC 204508 / S288c) (Baker's yeast).
   9875..17      -  promoter       SP6 promoter (across the origin): promoter for bacteriophage SP6 RNA polymerase
