[The description below was written by a language model from this plasmid's Addgene catalogue record and pLannotate feature annotations shown in this document.]
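Description:
pCCG_nit9_A184-G203 is a 9,876-nt E. coli–Neurospora crassa shuttle plasmid built on the pMF272 backbone and intended to express a mutant form of the N. crassa NIT-9 protein after integration at the his-3 locus. In bacteria it is maintained as a high-copy plasmid through a ColE1/pUC-type origin and selected with ampicillin via the bla (AmpR) gene and its promoter. Short remnants of bom, rop and lacI, together with T7, T3 and SP6 phage promoters and pieces of a pBluescript polylinker, are carry-overs from the cloning vectors used to assemble the backbone.

The insert is nit-9 carrying a 20-amino-acid truncation, recorded as removal of residues A184 to G203, and it was introduced by Gibson assembly. The automated annotation does not label the nit-9 coding region or any fungal promoter. These presumably lie in the unannotated stretches between the polylinker fragments. The "pCCG" in the name hints at a ccg-type promoter, but the record does not state which promoter drives expression, nor whether a tag or reporter is fused to the protein.

The roughly 2-kb reverse-strand feature called as a fragment of a yeast histidine-biosynthesis gene (labelled HIS4) is most plausibly a homology hit to the N. crassa his-3 targeting sequence. In vectors of this kind, that sequence directs homologous recombination at his-3 and allows transformants of a his-3 mutant recipient to be selected by restored histidine prototrophy. The construct therefore suits single-copy, locus-defined expression of the truncated protein, for example to test the functional importance of the deleted segment. The record gives no further experimental detail.
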