Addgene plasmid #228421: pCCG_nit9_A184-G203
Purpose: Expression of NIT-9 wit a 20 aa truncation in N. crassa at the his-3 locus
Depositing lab: Robert Haensch. Depositing organization: Technische Universitaet Braunschweig.
Backbone
  Vector backbone: PMF272
  Vector type: Protein expression in N. crassa
Growth in bacteria
  Bacterial resistance: Ampicillin, 100 μg/mL
  Growth temperature: 37°C
  Growth strain: DH5alpha
  Copy number: High Copy
Gene/Insert
  Gene/Insert name: NIT-9
  Species: Neurospora crassa
  Mutation: truncation of A184-G203
  Cloning method: Gibson Cloning
  Sequencing primers: 5′ n/a
Terms and licenses: Academic/Nonprofit Terms; Industry Terms: Not Available to Industry
How to cite: pCCG_nit9_A184-G203 was a gift from Robert Haensch (Addgene plasmid # 228421 ; http://n2t.net/addgene:228421 ; RRID:Addgene_228421)
